Addgene plasmid #39066: CECR2
Purpose: Bacterial expression for structure determination; may not be full ORF
Depositing lab: Nicola Burgess-Brown. Depositing organization: University of Oxford.
Backbone
  Vector backbone: pNIC28-Bsa4
  Backbone manufacturer: SGC
  Vector type: Bacterial Expression
Growth in bacteria
  Bacterial resistance: Kanamycin, 50 μg/mL
  Growth temperature: 37°C
  Growth strain: Mach1
  Copy number: Low Copy
Gene/Insert
  Gene/Insert name: CECR2 (alt names: cat eye syndrome chromosome region, candidate 2; PDB:3NXB)
  Species: H. sapiens (human)
  Insert size (bp): 439
  Mutation: codon-optimized
  Entrez Gene: CECR2
  Tag / fusion protein: His Tev (N terminal on insert)
  Cloning method: Ligation Independent Cloning
  Sequencing primers: 5′ T7; 3′ T7-term
Terms and licenses: Academic/Nonprofit Terms; Industry Terms: Not Available to Industry
How to cite: CECR2 was a gift from Nicola Burgess-Brown (Addgene plasmid # 39066 ; http://n2t.net/addgene:39066 ; RRID:Addgene_39066)
