[The description below was written by a language model from this plasmid's Addgene catalogue record.]
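Description:
CECR2 is a bacterial expression plasmid built on the pNIC28-Bsa4 backbone from the SGC, a vector designed for ligation-independent cloning of protein fragments intended for structural studies. It is maintained in E. coli under kanamycin selection and is recorded as low copy. The record does not name the origin of replication or the promoter. The listed sequencing primers, T7 forward and T7 terminator, suggest that the insert sits in a T7 promoter/terminator expression cassette, which would require a host supplying T7 RNA polymerase for protein production. No feature table is available to confirm this.

The insert is a 439 bp, codon-optimized fragment of human CECR2 (cat eye syndrome chromosome region, candidate 2). The record notes that it may not be the full open reading frame, and the short length fits a single-domain construct rather than the whole protein. The record does not state which residues or domain are covered, although it links the construct to a deposited PDB structure. The fragment carries an N-terminal His tag followed by a TEV protease recognition site. The His tag allows the recombinant protein to be captured by immobilized metal affinity chromatography, and TEV cleavage then removes the tag to leave a near-native polypeptide.

The stated purpose is bacterial expression for structure determination, so the plasmid is typically used to produce purified CECR2 domain protein for crystallography. The same material would also suit related biophysical or ligand-binding work.
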