>Addgene plasmid #39066 | CECR2 | depositor partial sequence | sequence record 49124 | CECR2 sequence 439 bps
ATGCACCATCATCATCATCATTCTTCTGGTGTAGATCTGGGTACCGAGAACCTGTACTTCCAATCCATGC
GTGAAGAAAAAAAAACCAAAGATCTGTTTGAACTG
[303 nt withheld, positions 106-408]
CATTGACAGTAAAGGTGGATACGGATCCGAA
