>Addgene plasmid #39066 | CECR2 | addgene partial sequence | sequence record 53262 | T7 5'-TAATACGACTCACTATAGGG-3'
ATTTTGTTTAACTTTAAGAAGGAGATATACATATGCACCATCATCATCATCATTCTTCTGGTGTAGATCT
GGGTACCGAGAACCTGTACTTCCAATCCATGCGTGAAGAAAAAAAAACCAAAGATCTGTTTGAACTG
[303 nt withheld, positions 138-440]
CATTGACAGTAAAGGTGGATACGGATCCGAATTCGAGCTCCGTCGACAAGCTTGCGGCCGCACTCGAGCA
CCACCACCACCACCACTGAGATCCGGCTGCTAACAAAGCCCGAAAGGAAGCTGAGTTGGCTGCTGCCACC
GCTGAGCAATAACTAGCATAACCCCTTGGGGCCTCTAAACGGGTCTTGAGGGGTTTTTTGCTGAAAGGAG
GAACTATATCCGGATTGGCGAATGGG
[124 nt withheld, positions 677-800]
C
[83 nt withheld, positions 802-884]
CT
